Addgene plasmid #71073: pFOSGE_CUS1F02
Purpose: Gateway entry clone
Depositing lab: Alexander Stark. Depositing organization: Research Institute of Molecular Pathology (IMP). Publication: Transcriptional regulators form diverse groups with context-dependent regulatory functions. Stampfel G, Kazmar T, Frank O, Wienerroither S, Reiter F, Stark A. Nature. 2015 Nov 9. doi: 10.1038/nature15545. PubMed 26550828.
Backbone
  Vector backbone: pDONR221
  Backbone manufacturer: Invitrogen
  Backbone size w/o insert (bp): 4762
  Vector type: Gateway entry vector
Growth in bacteria
  Bacterial resistance: Kanamycin, 50 μg/mL
  Growth temperature: 37°C
  Growth strain: DH5alpha
  Copy number: High Copy
Gene/Insert
  Gene/Insert name: ix (alt names: FBgn0001276; CG13201, FBtr0088154)
  Species: D. melanogaster (fly)
  Insert size (bp): 564
  Entrez Gene: ix (a.k.a. Dmel_CG13201, CG13201, Dmel\CG13201, MED29, Med29)
  Cloning method: Gateway Cloning
  Sequencing primers: 5′ M13-F20; 3′ M13R
Terms and licenses: Academic/Nonprofit Terms; Industry Terms: Not Available to Industry
How to cite: pFOSGE_CUS1F02 was a gift from Alexander Stark (Addgene plasmid # 71073 ; http://n2t.net/addgene:71073 ; RRID:Addgene_71073)
