[The description below was written by a language model from this plasmid's Addgene catalogue record.]
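Description:
pFOSGE_CUS1F02 is a Gateway entry clone built on the Invitrogen pDONR221 donor backbone and carrying the Drosophila melanogaster gene ix (intersex, CG13201, also annotated as the Mediator subunit MED29). The insert is recorded as 564 bp and corresponds to the FlyBase transcript listed among the alternative names. It was introduced by Gateway cloning, which for a pDONR vector means a BP recombination that replaces the donor cassette with the insert and leaves it flanked by attL sites. The plasmid is maintained in standard E. coli at high copy number and selected with kanamycin. M13 forward and reverse primer sites on either side of the cloning position are listed for sequence verification of the insert.

As an entry clone, the construct has no recorded promoter, tag or reporter for expressing ix. Its role is to serve as a shuttle from which the insert can be moved by LR recombination into any compatible destination vector, which then supplies the promoter, fusion partners and host-specific elements. The record does not state whether the insert retains a stop codon or which reading frame is preserved across the att sites, so its suitability for N- or C-terminal fusions cannot be judged from these fields alone. The associated publication concerns the context-dependent regulatory functions of transcriptional regulators, which suggests this clone belongs to a larger set of fly transcription factor and cofactor clones for functional assays. No feature table was provided, so individual backbone elements are inferred only from the named vector.
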