>Addgene plasmid #71073 | pFOSGE_CUS1F02 | depositor partial sequence | sequence record 127015 | insert
ATGAATCCCAACATGAACATGATGCCCATGTCTGGGCCACAAATGATGCAGGTAATGCAATCCTCGCCAT
CGGGACCCCCAGGACCAGTGCAGCATCAACAGCAGCAGCCTCCACAGCCACTGCAGCAGCAGCAGCAGGC
CGAAAAATTGGACAACATTTCCAGGGTGAAGAGTTTGCTGGGACCACTGCGGGAGTCCATGTTCCTCACC
ATCCGGTCGAGCGCCTTCGCGCTGCAGCAAAACAATCTCGCGGACAACTTAAAGAGGGACACGGGTGCCC
ACCATGTTCCGCGGTTCGACAAGCACTTGGAAGACTTTTACGCCTGTTGCGACCAGATCGAGATCCACTT
GAAGACGGCGATGCAGTGCCTCCAGCAGCAGAACTCCTCCAATCACTATCTCCCCGGTCCGGTGACTCCC
ATGCGCATGGAGACCTTTATGCCGGACAACGCCGGCCCCATTTCGTATCCCACTTACTTGAACACGGTCC
GCGTTCACATACAGTCCGCCAAGGATATACACGACACTCTGATTAGTGCCGCGCAGAACATTTCGCAGGC
TGAT
