>Addgene plasmid #71073 | pFOSGE_CUS1F02 | addgene partial sequence | sequence record 130979 | M13-Rev 5'-CAGGAAACAGCTATGACC-3'
ATAATGATTTTATTTTGACTGATAGTGACCTGTTCGTTGCAACAAATTGATAAGCAATGCTTTCTTATAA
TGCCAACTTTGTACAAGAAAGCTGGGTCATCAGCCTGCGAAATGTTCTGCGCGGCACTAATCAGAGTGTC
GTGTATATCCTTGGCGGACTGTATGTGAACGCGGACCGTGTTCAAGTAAGTGGGATACGAAATGGGGCCG
GCGTTGTCCGGCATAAAGGTCTCCATGCGCATGGGAGTCACCGGACCGGGGAGATAGTGATTGGAGGAGT
TCTGCTGCTGGAGGCACTGCATCGCCGTCTTCAAGTGGATCTCGATCTGGTCGCAACAGGCGTAAAAGTC
TTCCAAGTGCTTGTCGAACCGCGGAACATGGTGGGCACCCGTGTCCCTCTTTAAGTTGTCCGCGAGATTG
TTTTGCTGCAGCGCGAAGGCGCTCGACCGGATGGTGAGGAACATGGACTCCCGCAGTGGTCCC
