>Addgene plasmid #71073 | pFOSGE_CUS1F02 | addgene partial sequence | sequence record 130980 | M13-F20 5'-TGTAAAACGACGGCCAGT-3'
ATTTATTTTGACTGATAGTGACCTGTTCGTTGCAACAAATTGATGAGCAATGCTTTTTTATAATGCCAAC
TTTGTACAAAAAAGCAGGCTTCATGAATCCCAACATGAACATGATGCCCATGTCTGGGCCACAAATGATG
CAGGTAATGCAATCCTCGCCATCGGGACCCCCAGGACCAGTGCAGCATCAACAGCAGCAGCCTCCACAGC
CACTGCAGCAGCAGCAGCAGGCCGAAAAATTGGACAACATTTCCAGGGTGAAGAGTTTGCTGGGACCACT
GCGGGAGTCCATGTTCCTCACCATCCGGTCGAGCGCCTTCGCGCTGCAGCAAAACAATCTCGCGGACAAC
TTAAAGAGGGACACGGGTGCCCACCATGTTCCGCGGTTCGACAAGCACTTGGAAGACTTTTACGCCTGTT
GCGACCAGATCGAGATCCACTTGAAGACGGCGATGCAGTGCCTCCAGCAGCAGAACTCCTCCAATCACTA
TCTCCCCGGTCCGGTGACTCCCATGCGCATGGAGACCTTTATGCCGGACAACGCCGGCCCCATTTCGTAT
CCCACTTACTTGAACACGGTCCGCGTTCACATACAGTCCGCCAAGGATATACACGACACTCTGATTAGTG
CCGCGCAGAACATTTCGCAGGCTGATGACCCAGCTTTCTTGTACAAAGTTGGCATTATA
